>Addgene plasmid #197539 | pEPSW1KN0024 | addgene full sequence | sequence record 387014 | Addgene NGS Result
GGCCGTTTTCTCTACCGCCTGGCACGCCGCGCCGCAGGCAAGGCAGAAGCCAGATGGTTGTTCAAGACGA
TCTACGAACGCAGTGGCAGCGCCGGAGAGTTCAAGAAGTTCTGTTTCACCGTGCGCAAGCTGATCGGGTC
AAATGACCTGCCGGAGTACGATTTGAAGGAGGAGGCGGGGCAGGCTGGCCCGATCCTAGTCATGCGCTAC
CGCAACCTGATCGAGGGCGAAGCATCCGCCGGTTCCTAATGTACGGAGCAGATGCTAGGGCAAATTGCCC
TAGCAGGGGAAAAAGGTCGAAAAGGACTCTTTCCTGTGGATAGCACGTACATTGGGAACCCAAAGCCGTA
CATTGGGAACCGGAACCCGTACATTGGGAACCCAAAGCCGTACATTGGGAACCGGTCACACATGTAAGTG
ACTGATATAAAAGAGAAAAAAGGCGATTTTTCCGCCTAAAACTCTTTAAAACTTATTAAAACTCTTAAAA
CCCGCCTGGCCTGTGCATAACTGTCTGGCCAGCGCACAGCCGAAGTGCTGCAAAAAGCGCCTACCCTTCG
GTCGCTGCGCTCCCTACGCCCCGCCGCTTCGCGTCGGCCTATCGCGGCCGCTGGCCGCTCAAAAATGGCT
GGCCTACGGCCAGGCAATCTACCAGGGCGCGGACAAGCCGCGCCGTCGCCACTCGACCGCCGGCGCCCAC
ATCAAGGCACCCTGCCTCGCGCGTTTCGGTGATGACGGTGAAAACCTCTGACACATGCAGCTCCCGGTGA
CGGTCACAGCTTGTCTGTAAGCGGATGCCGGGAGCAGACAAGCCCGTCAGGGCGCGTCAGCGGGTGTTGG
CGGGTGTCGGGGCGCAGCCATGACCCAGTCACGTAGCGATAGCGGAGTGTATACTGGCTTAACTATGCGG
CATCAGAGCAGATTGTACTGAGAGTGCACCATATGCGGTGTGAAATACCGCACAGATGCGTAAGGAGAAA
ATACCGCATCAGGCGCTCATCCGCTTCCTCGCTCACTGACTCGCTGCGCTCGGTCGTTCGGCTGCGGCGA
GCGGTATCAGCTCACTCAAAGGCGGTAATACGGTTATCCACAGAATCAGGGGATAACGCAGGAAAGAACA
TGTGAGCAAAAGGCCAGCAAAAGGCCAGGAACCGTAAAAAGGCCGCGTTGCTGGCGTTTTTCCATAGGCT
CCGCCCCCCTGACGAGCATCACAAAAATCGACGCTCAAGTCAGAGGTGGCGAAACCCGACAGGACTATAA
AGATACCAGGCGTTTCCCCCTGGAAGCTCCCTCGTGCGCTCTCCTGTTCCGACCCTGCCGCTTACCGGAT
ACCTGTCCGCCTTTCTCCCTTCGGGAAGCGTGGCGCTTTCTCATAGCTCACGCTGTAGGTATCTCAGTTC
GGTGTAGGTCGTTCGCTCCAAGCTGGGCTGTGTGCACGAACCCCCCGTTCAGCCCGACCGCTGCGCCTTA
TCCGGTAACTATCGTCTTGAGTCCAACCCGGTAAGACACGACTTATCGCCACTGGCAGCAGCCACTGGTA
ACAGGATTAGCAGAGCGAGGTATGTAGGCGGTGCTACAGAGTTCTTGAAGTGGTGGCCTAACTACGGCTA
CACTAGAAGGACAGTATTTGGTATCTGCGCTCTGCTGAAGCCAGTTACCTTCGGAAAAAGAGTTGGTAGC
TCTTGATCCGGCAAACAAACCACCGCTGGTAGCGGTGGTTTTTTTGTTTGCAAGCAGCAGATTACGCGCA
GAAAAAAAGGATCTCAAGAAGATCCTTTGATCTTTTCTACGGGGTCTGACGCTCAGTGGAACGAAAACTC
ACGTTAAGGGATTTTGGTCATGCATTCTAGGTGATTAGAAAAACTCATCGAGCATCAAATGAAACTGCAA
TTTATTCATATCAGGATTATCAATACCATATTTTTGAAAAAGCCGTTTCTGTAATGAAGGAGAAAACTCA
CCGAGGCAGTTCCATAGGATGGCAAGATCCTGGTATCGGTCTGCGATTCCGACTCGTCCAACATCAATAC
AACCTATTAATTTCCCCTCGTCAAAAATAAGGTTATCAAGTGAGAAATCACCATGAGTGACGACTGAATC
CGGTGAGAATGGCAAAAGTTTATGCATTTCTTTCCAGACTTGTTCAACAGGCCAGCCATTACGCTCGTCA
TCAAAATCACTCGCATCAACCAAACCGTTATTCATTCGTGATTGCGCCTGAGCGAGTCGAAATACGCGAT
CGCTGTTAAAAGGACAATTACAAACAGGAATCGAATGCAACCGGCGCAGGAACACTGCCAGCGCATCAAC
AATATTTTCACCTGAATCAGGATATTCTTCTAATACCTGGAATGCTGTTTTCCCTGGGATCGCAGTGGTG
AGTAACCATGCATCATCAGGAGTACGGATAAAATGCTTGATGGTCGGAAGAGGCATAAATTCCGTCAGCC
AGTTTAGTCTGACCATCTCATCTGTAACATCATTGGCAACGCTACCTTTGCCATGTTTCAGAAACAACTC
TGGCGCATCGGGCTTCCCATACAATCGGTAGATTGTCGCACCTGATTGCCCGACATTATCGCGAGCCCAT
TTATACCCATATAAATCAGCATCCATGTTGGAATTTAATCGCGGCCTTGAGCAAGACGTTTCCCGTTGAA
TATGGCTCATAACAGAACTTATTATTTCCTTCCTCTTTTCTACAGTATTTAAAGATACCCCAAGAAGCTA
ATTATAACAAGACGAACTCCAATTCACTGTTCCTTGCATTCTAAAACCTTAAATACCAGAAAACAGCTTT
TTCAAAGTTGTTTTCAAAGTTGGCGTATAACATAGTATCGACGGAGCCGATTTTGAAACCGCGGTGATCA
CAGGCAGCAACGCTCTGTCATCGTTACAATCAACATGCTACCCTCCGCGAGATCATCCGTGTTTCAAACC
CGGCAGCTTAGTTGCCGTTCTTCCGAATAGCATCGGTAACATGAGCAAAGTCTGCCGCCTTACAACGGCT
CTCCCGCTGACGCCGTCCCGGACTGATGGGCTGCCTGTATCGAGTGGTGATTTTGTGCCGAGCTGCCGGT
CGGGGAGCTGTTGGCTGGCTGGTGGCAGGATATATTGTGGTGTAAACATAACGAATTGCTCTTCAATGAG
GAGTACTACTGCAAATTTTTAAAAAGTTAATATTCGACTTTATAAAAGAGATGAGAGTCAACAAAACAAA
AAGCAACTAATTTTGGACGTACGAAATGCTTTGTAAATACATTGATATCACTTATGTTTATAATATCACT
CATCCCAAGTGTTGGTCAACATTTCTTTGATAAAAATTAAACTATTCAATAGAACGAAAACCACAAAAAA
ATTATAAAGAATTATTGATAACAACTCTTCATGTTAATCTTATATATTTTTTTAAAAATATTTGTTTTTA
GGTTTTAATACAAACAACATGATTCTAGTTTATTAAACTAATTAACGCAACTTGATGGATTATAAAAATA
TAGCTTAACTAATCCATCAAATTAACAAGTGAATCGCACTATAATTCTAAAAGAATCAGGTAGGTCCAGG
ATTTGTCTTTTCTCCACTTCTCAATTTCCCATTAATAATCCCGAAAAGGCATTACGTAATAATTAATATT
TTACGCTGTAGTATTATTTTATGATAAACATTTCCAAATTTTCCAACACTTAATCATAATTTAAGGATTA
AAGGAAATTTGATTGGTGCATTCCCACCACGAGTTTGCTTAACGTGTCGTTAAATGCAGCCGTCGGACTT
GACAATGCAAAAATGCTACATAATCTAAATAATTAACTCTCGCAATAAGATTCACTAATAATAACATTTT
TAACGACGATATATAATTTTACAATAAGAAAAAAAATATGAATCTAATATTTATTTAATATTAATTTACT
CCATTATCTGAATAATCTAGAATATGTCAAATATCCTTTTATTATTTTGTAGCTGTCGAAACTATGGTGA
ATAAAATCTCGAGGAATATATTAGAAAACAAAAAAGATCTAGAGGAATAATAATATTTTAAATATTTGGG
GCACAGTTGTATTGTGAAGCAGAGAATCGGTTCTCAATATATTATCCGAAAATGTCTTAATTTTAAATTT
TGTTTTTTGTTTGATTCTGCGATATTGGAATCACACACTCTGCCAATTTGACCTTTCTCTCTCGCTTCTC
TTTCTCTATCCAATCGGAAAGAGATCAACCAACGATAGAGGAGAAGAAGAACTTGCATACGCAAAAAAAC
TTTCCCGGGAAAATTCCAGAAACTGCTTTGGAAAATGGTATTCACACTCGAAGATTTCGTTGGGGACTGG
CGACAGACAGCCGGCTACAACCTGGACCAAGTCCTTGAACAGGGAGGTGTGTCCAGTTTGTTTCAGAATC
TCGGGGTGTCCGTAACTCCGATCCAAAGGATTGTCCTGAGCGGTGAAAATGGGCTGAAGATCGACATCCA
TGTCATCATCCCGTATGAAGGTCTGAGCGGCGACCAAATGGGCCAGATCGAAAAAATTTTTAAGGTGGTG
TACCCTGTGGATGATCATCACTTTAAGGTGATCCTGCACTATGGCACACTGGTAATCGACGGGGTTACGC
CGAACATGATCGACTATTTCGGACGGCCGTATGAAGGCATCGCCGTGTTCGACGGCAAAAAGATCACTGT
AACAGGGACCCTGTGGAACGGCAACAAAATTATCGACGAGCGCCTGATCAACCCCGACGGCTCCCTGCTG
TTCCGAGTAACCATCAACGGAGTGACCGGCTGGCGGCTGTGCGAACGCATTCTGGCTTCGGATTATAAGG
ACCATGACGGAGACTATAAGGACCATGACCTCGACGCTGCAGCAGCGGATTATAAGGACGATGACGATAA
GTGAGCTTGTCAAGCAGATCGTTCAAACATTTGGCAATAAAGTTTCTTAAGATTGAATCCTGTTGCCGGT
CTTGCGATGATTATCATATAATTTCTGTTGAATTACGTTAAGCATGTAATAATTAACATGTAATGCATGA
CGTTATTTATGAGATGGGTTTTTATGATTAGAGTCCCGCAATTATACATTTAATACGCGATAGAAAACAA
AATATAGCGCGCAAACTAGGATAAATTATCGCGCGCGGTGTCATCTATGTTACTAGATCGACGCTAGCAT
GAAGAGCAATTCTGACAGGATATATTGGCGGGTAAACCTAAGAGAAAAGAGCGTTTATTAGAATAATCGG
ATATTTAAAAGGGCGTGAAAAGGTTTATCCGTTCGTCCATTTGTATGTGCATGCCAACCACAGGGTTCCC
CTCGGGATCAAAGTACTTTGATCCAACCCCTCCGCTGCTATAGTGCAGTCGGCTTCTGACGTTCAGTGCA
GCCGTCATCTGAAAACGACATGTCGCACAAGTCCTAAGTTACGCGACAGGCTGCCGCCCTGCCCTTTTCC
TGGCGTTTTCTTGTCGCGTGTTTTAGTCGCATAAAGTAGAATACTTGCGACTAGAACCGGAGACATTACG
CCATGAACAAGAGCGCCGCCGCTGGCCTGCTGGGCTATGCCCGCGTCAGCACCGACGACCAGGACTTGAC
CAACCAACGGGCCGAACTGCACGCGGCCGGCTGCACCAAGCTGTTTTCCGAGAAGATCACCGGCACCAGG
CGCGACCGCCCGGAGCTGGCCAGGATGCTTGACCACCTACGCCCTGGCGACGTTGTGACAGTGACCAGGC
TAGACCGCCTGGCCCGCAGCACCCGCGACCTACTGGACATTGCCGAGCGCATCCAGGAGGCCGGCGCGGG
CCTGCGTAGCCTGGCAGAGCCGTGGGCCGACACCACCACGCCGGCCGGCCGCATGGTGTTGACCGTGTTC
GCCGGCATTGCCGAGTTCGAGCGTTCCCTAATCATCGACCGCACCCGGAGCGGGCGCGAGGCCGCCAAGG
CCCGAGGCGTGAAGTTTGGCCCCCGCCCTACCCTCACCCCGGCACAGATCGCGCACGCCCGCGAGCTGAT
CGACCAGGAAGGCCGCACCGTGAAAGAGGCGGCTGCACTGCTTGGCGTGCATCGCTCGACCCTGTACCGC
GCACTTGAGCGCAGCGAGGAAGTGACGCCCACCGAGGCCAGGCGGCGCGGTGCCTTCCGTGAGGACGCAT
TGACCGAGGCCGACGCCCTGGCGGCCGCCGAGAATGAACGCCAAGAGGAACAAGCATGAAACCGCACCAG
GACGGCCAGGACGAACCGTTTTTCATTACCGAAGAGATCGAGGCGGAGATGATCGCGGCCGGGTACGTGT
TCGAGCCGCCCGCGCACCTCTCAACCGTGCGGCTGCATGAAATCCTGGCCGGTTTGTCTGATGCCAAGCT
GGCGGCCTGGCCGGCCAGCTTGGCCGCTGAAGAAACCGAGCGCCGCCGTCTAAAAAGGTGATGTGTATTT
GAGTAAAACAGCTTGCGTCATGCGGTCGCTGCGTATATGATGCGATGAGTAAATAAACAAATACGCAAGG
GGAACGCATGAAGGTTATCGCTGTACTTAACCAGAAAGGCGGGTCAGGCAAGACGACCATCGCAACCCAT
CTAGCCCGCGCCCTGCAACTCGCCGGGGCCGATGTTCTGTTAGTCGATTCCGATCCCCAGGGCAGTGCCC
GCGATTGGGCGGCCGTGCGGGAAGATCAACCGCTAACCGTTGTCGGCATCGACCGCCCGACGATTGACCG
CGACGTGAAGGCCATCGGCCGGCGCGACTTCGTAGTGATCGACGGAGCGCCCCAGGCGGCGGACTTGGCT
GTGTCCGCGATCAAGGCAGCCGACTTCGTGCTGATTCCGGTGCAGCCAAGCCCTTACGACATATGGGCCA
CCGCCGACCTGGTGGAGCTGGTTAAGCAGCGCATTGAGGTCACGGATGGAAGGCTACAAGCGGCCTTTGT
CGTGTCGCGGGCGATCAAAGGCACGCGCATCGGCGGTGAGGTTGCCGAGGCGCTGGCCGGGTACGAGCTG
CCCATTCTTGAGTCCCGTATCACGCAGCGCGTGAGCTACCCAGGCACTGCCGCCGCCGGCACAACCGTTC
TTGAATCAGAACCCGAGGGCGACGCTGCCCGCGAGGTCCAGGCGCTGGCCGCTGAAATTAAATCAAAACT
CATTTGAGTTAATGAGGTAAAGAGAAAATGAGCAAAAGCACAAACACGCTAAGTGCCGGCCGTCCGAGCG
CACGCAGCAGCAAGGCTGCAACGTTGGCCAGCCTGGCAGACACGCCAGCCATGAAGCGGGTCAACTTTCA
GTTGCCGGCGGAGGATCACACCAAGCTGAAGATGTACGCGGTACGCCAAGGCAAGACCATTACCGAGCTG
CTATCTGAATACATCGCGCAGCTACCAGAGTAAATGAGCAAATGAATAAATGAGTAGATGAATTTTAGCG
GCTAAAGGAGGCGGCATGGAAAATCAAGAACAACCAGGCACCGACGCCGTGGAATGCCCCATGTGTGGAG
GAACGGGCGGTTGGCCAGGCGTAAGCGGCTGGGTTGCCTGCCGGCCCTGCAATGGCACTGGAACCCCCAA
GCCCGAGGAATCGGCGTGAGCGGTCGCAAACCATCCGGCCCGGTACAAATCGGCGCGGCGCTGGGTGATG
ACCTGGTGGAGAAGTTGAAGGCCGCGCAGGCCGCCCAGCGGCAACGCATCGAGGCAGAAGCACGCCCCGG
TGAATCGTGGCAAGCGGCCGCTGATCGAATCCGCAAAGAATCCCGGCAACCGCCGGCAGCCGGTGCGCCG
TCGATTAGGAAGCCGCCCAAGGGCGACGAGCAACCAGATTTTTTCGTTCCGATGCTCTATGACGTGGGCA
CCCGCGATAGTCGCAGCATCATGGACGTGGCCGTTTTCCGTCTGTCGAAGCGTGACCGACGAGCTGGCGA
GGTGATCCGCTACGAGCTTCCAGACGGGCACGTAGAGGTTTCCGCAGGGCCGGCCGGCATGGCCAGTGTG
TGGGATTACGACCTGGTACTGATGGCGGTTTCCCATCTAACCGAATCCATGAACCGATACCGGGAAGGGA
AGGGAGACAAGCCCGGCCGCGTGTTCCGTCCACACGTTGCGGACGTACTCAAGTTCTGCCGGCGAGCCGA
TGGCGGAAAGCAGAAAGACGACCTGGTAGAAACCTGCATTCGGTTAAACACCACGCACGTTGCCATGCAG
CGTACGAAGAAGGCCAAGAACGGCCGCCTGGTGACGGTATCCGAGGGTGAAGCCTTGATTAGCCGCTACA
AGATCGTAAAGAGCGAAACCGGGCGGCCGGAGTACATCGAGATCGAGCTAGCTGATTGGATGTACCGCGA
GATCACAGAAGGCAAGAACCCGGACGTGCTGACGGTTCACCCCGATTACTTTTTGATCGATCCCGGCATC
Features (pLannotate 1.2.2; 12 found; start..end, strand, type, name):
    315..509     +  rep_origin     pVS1 oriV: origin of replication for the Pseudomonas plasmid pVS1 (Heeb et al., 2000)
    712..751     +  CDS            rop (fragment): Rop protein, which maintains plasmids at low copy number; rop
    853..993     +  misc_feature   bom: basis of mobility region from pBR322
   1179..1767    -  rep_origin     ori: high-copy-number ColE1/pMB1/pBR322/pUC origin of replication
   1855..2670    -  CDS            KanR: aminoglycoside phosphotransferase; aph(3')-Ia; confers resistance to kanamycin in bacteria or G418 (Geneticin®) in eukaryotes
   3103..3127    +  misc_feature   LB T-DNA repeat: left border repeat from nopaline C58 T-DNA
   4305..4816    +  CDS            Nluc (fragment): NanoLuc® luciferase human codon-optimized
   4917..5169    +  terminator     NOS terminator: nopaline synthase terminator and poly(A) signal
   5193..5217    +  misc_feature   RB T-DNA repeat: right border repeat from nopaline C58 T-DNA
   5557..5958    +  CDS            Y4CG_SINFN (fragment): Protein inferred from homology: Swiss-Prot protein existence level 3. From Sinorhizobium fredii (strain NBRC 101917 / NGR234).
   6518..7147    +  CDS            pVS1 StaA: stability protein from the Pseudomonas plasmid pVS1 (Heeb et al., 2000)
   7576..249     +  CDS            pVS1 RepA (across the origin): replication protein from the Pseudomonas plasmid pVS1 (Heeb et al., 2000)
