[The description below was written by a language model from this plasmid's Addgene catalogue record and pLannotate feature annotations shown in this document.]
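Description:
pEPSW1KN0024 is a MoClo (Golden Gate) Level 1 construct built in the pCK1 backbone, an approximately 8.4 kb binary-type vector for plant synthetic biology. The annotated backbone carries a high-copy ColE1/pUC-type origin with a bom mobilisation region for propagation in E. coli. It also carries the pVS1 replication module (oriV, RepA and the StaA stability protein), which normally allows maintenance in Agrobacterium. Selection in bacteria is by kanamycin through an aph(3')-Ia gene located outside the T-DNA. Left and right nopaline-type T-DNA border repeats flank the payload, so the cassette sits in a region that could be transferred to plant cells. No plant selectable marker is annotated between the borders. The insert was assembled through BsaI sites that were destroyed during cloning, as is typical of Type IIS assembly.

The insert is recorded as NLP7::LucN::FLAG::nosT. The feature table supports this in part. It shows a fragment of the NanoLuc luciferase coding sequence, consistent with an N-terminal split-luciferase portion, followed by the nopaline synthase terminator and polyadenylation signal. About 1.2 kb between the left border and the luciferase fragment is unannotated and presumably holds the NLP7 element. The FLAG tag, a short epitope used for immunodetection, was not picked up by the annotation either. The record does not say whether NLP7 is a coding sequence fused to LucN or a regulatory sequence, and no promoter is named or annotated.

The catalogue describes the plasmid as a luciferase reporter, and the associated work concerns a split-luciferase method for assessing transcription factor–DNA interactions when tuning plant promoters. In such assays, luminescence is restored when the luciferase fragment is complemented by its partner.
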