Addgene plasmid #197539: pEPSW1KN0024
Purpose: MoClo Level 1 luciferase reporter
Depositing lab: Nicola Patron. Depositing organization: Earlham Institute. Publication: Tuning Plant Promoters Using a Simple Split Luciferase Method to Assess Transcription Factor-DNA Interactions. Cai YM, Witham S, Patron NJ. ACS Synth Biol. 2023 Nov 17;12(11):3482-3486. doi: 10.1021/acssynbio.3c00094. Epub 2023 Oct 19. PubMed 37856867.
Backbone
  Vector backbone: pCK1
  Vector type: Synthetic Biology
Growth in bacteria
  Bacterial resistance: Kanamycin, 50 μg/mL
  Growth temperature: 37°C
  Growth strain: DH5alpha
  Copy number: High Copy
Gene/Insert
  Gene/Insert name: NLP7::LucN::FLAG::nosT
  Species: Synthetic
  Cloning method: Restriction Enzyme; 5′ cloning site BsaI (destroyed during cloning); 3′ cloning site BsaI (destroyed during cloning)
Terms and licenses: Academic/Nonprofit Terms; Industry Terms: Not Available to Industry
Depositor comments: Please visit https://doi.org/10.1101/2023.02.13.528283 for bioRxiv preprint.
How to cite: pEPSW1KN0024 was a gift from Nicola Patron (Addgene plasmid # 197539 ; http://n2t.net/addgene:197539 ; RRID:Addgene_197539)
